Addgene plasmid #247240: His-AA1-245-GFP
Purpose: A bacterial expression plasmid encoding Arl13b (aa1-245) with N-terminal His and GFP-tagged
Depositing lab: Lei Lu. Depositing organization: Nanyang Technological University. Publication: Rab8 and TNPO1 are ciliary transport adaptors for GTPase Arl13b by interacting with its RVEP motif containing ciliary targeting sequence. Mahajan D, Madugula V, Lu L. J Biol Chem. 2023 May;299(5):104604. doi: 10.1016/j.jbc.2023.104604. Epub 2023 Mar 11. PubMed 36907439.
Backbone
  Vector backbone: pET30ax
  Backbone manufacturer: Lu Lab (Madugula et al J Cell Sci. 2016)
  Backbone size w/o insert (bp): 5406
  Total vector size (bp): 6074
  Vector type: Bacterial Expression
Growth in bacteria
  Bacterial resistance: Kanamycin, 50 μg/mL
  Growth temperature: 37°C
  Growth strain: DH5alpha
  Copy number: Unknown
Gene/Insert
  Gene/Insert name: Arl13B
  Species: H. sapiens (human)
  Insert size (bp): 703
  Mutation: deleted amino acids 246-428
  Entrez Gene: ARL13B (a.k.a. ARL2L1, JBTS8)
  Promoter: t7
  Tag / fusion protein: 6xHis (N terminal on backbone); EGFP (C terminal on insert)
  Cloning method: Restriction Enzyme; 5′ cloning site BglII (unknown if destroyed); 3′ cloning site BamHI (unknown if destroyed)
  Sequencing primers: 5′ TAATACGACTCACTATAGGG
Terms and licenses: Academic/Nonprofit Terms; Industry Terms: Not Available to Industry
Depositor comments: The depositor confirms that discrepancies between the depositor's sequence and Addgene's sequences have no functional consequences.
How to cite: His-AA1-245-GFP was a gift from Lei Lu (Addgene plasmid # 247240 ; http://n2t.net/addgene:247240 ; RRID:Addgene_247240)
