[The description below was written by a language model from this plasmid's Addgene catalogue record and pLannotate feature annotations shown in this document.]
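Description:
His-AA1-245-GFP is a bacterial expression plasmid built on pET30ax, a lab-modified pET30-type backbone, for producing a truncated human ARL13B protein in E. coli. It replicates from a ColE1/pBR322-type origin accompanied by the bom region and the rop gene, which moderates copy number. It also carries an f1 phage origin and is selected with kanamycin through an aminoglycoside phosphotransferase gene. The plasmid encodes its own lacI repressor. The short tetracycline-resistance fragments detected in the sequence are backbone remnants rather than functional markers.

The expression cassette is a standard T7lac arrangement: a T7 promoter followed immediately by a lac operator and the phage T7 gene 10 ribosome binding site, closed by a T7 terminator. Transcription therefore depends on a host supplying T7 RNA polymerase and is relieved from lac repression by IPTG. The open reading frame encodes ARL13B residues 1–245 (amino acids 246–428 deleted), inserted between BglII and BamHI sites and fused at its C-terminus to EGFP. The catalogue lists an N-terminal 6xHis tag from the backbone. The feature annotation does not call that tag, but it does detect an S-Tag upstream of the insert and a His-tag segment downstream of EGFP, so whether the downstream histidines are in frame cannot be judged from the table. The sequenced record is 6,831 nt, larger than the catalogued total of 6,074 bp, and the depositor states that sequence discrepancies have no functional consequence.

ARL13B is a cilium-localised small GTPase, and the associated work concerns its ciliary targeting sequence and its transport adaptors Rab8 and TNPO1. This construct would supply a purifiable, fluorescent fragment of the protein, although the record does not specify the exact assays.
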