Features (pLannotate 1.2.2; 21 found; start..end, strand, type, name):
     15..603     +  rep_origin     ori: high-copy-number ColE1/pMB1/pBR322/pUC origin of replication
    789..928     -  misc_feature   bom: basis of mobility region from pBR322
   1030..1221    -  CDS            rop: Rop protein, which maintains plasmids at low copy number; rop
   1238..1618    +  CDS            YPB1_ECOLX: Protein predicted: Swiss-Prot protein existence level 4. From Escherichia coli.
   1690..1981    -  CDS            TcR (fragment): tetracycline efflux protein; tet; confers resistance to tetracycline
   1996..2017    -  protein_bind   CAP binding site: CAP binding activates transcription in the presence of cAMP. E. coli catabolite activator protein
   2030..3112    -  CDS            lacI: lac repressor; lacI; The lac repressor binds to the lac operator to inhibit transcription in E. coli. This inhibition can be relieved by adding lactose or isopropyl-β-D-thiogalactopyranoside (IPTG).
   3113..3190    -  promoter       lacI promoter: lacI
   3198..3477    -  CDS            TcR (fragment): tetracycline efflux protein; tet; confers resistance to tetracycline
   3503..3521    +  promoter       T7 promoter: promoter for bacteriophage T7 RNA polymerase
   3522..3546    +  protein_bind   lac operator: The lac repressor binds to the lac operator to inhibit transcription in E. coli. This inhibition can be relieved by adding lactose or isopropyl-β-D-thiogalactopyranoside (IPTG). lac repressor encoded by lacI
   3561..3583    +  RBS            RBS: efficient ribosome binding site from bacteriophage T7 gene 10 (Olins and Rangwala, 1989)
   3645..3689    +  CDS            S-Tag: affinity and epitope tag derived from pancreatic ribonuclease A
   3708..4442    +  CDS            ARL13B (fragment): AR13B_HUMAN - Also known as ARL2L1. Experimental evidence at protein level: Swiss-Prot protein existence level 1. Cilium-specific protein required to control the microtubule- based, ciliary axoneme structure. May act by maintaining the association between IFT subcomplexes A and B. Binds GTP but is not able to hydrolyze it; the GTPase activity remains unclear. Required to pattern the neural tube. Involved in cerebral cortex development: required for the initial formation of a polarized radial glial scaffold, the first step in the construction of the cerebral cortex, by regulating ciliary signal
   4458..5177    +  CDS            EGFP: the original enhanced GFP (Yang et al., 1996) mammalian codon-optimized
   5194..5211    +  CDS            9xHis (fragment): 9xHis affinity tag
   5221..5270    +  CDS            SET1 (fragment): solubility-enhancement tag derived from T7 phage gene 10B
   5278..5325    +  terminator     T7 terminator: transcription terminator for bacteriophage T7 RNA polymerase
   5362..5790    +  rep_origin     f1 ori (sequence partly withheld): f1 bacteriophage origin of replication; arrow indicates direction of (+) strand synthesis
   5843..5900    +  promoter       AmpR promoter (fragment): bla
   5909..6724    -  CDS            KanR: aminoglycoside phosphotransferase; aph(3')-Ia; confers resistance to kanamycin in bacteria or G418 (Geneticin®) in eukaryotes
>Addgene plasmid #247240 | His-AA1-245-GFP | addgene full sequence | sequence record 493791 | Addgene NGS Result
ATCAAAGGATCTTCTTGAGATCCTTTTTTTCTGCGCGTAATCTGCTGCTTGCAAACAAAAAAACCACCGC
TACCAGCGGTGGTTTGTTTGCCGGATCAAGAGCTACCAACTCTTTTTCCGAAGGTAACTGGCTTCAGCAG
AGCGCAGATACCAAATACTGTCCTTCTAGTGTAGCCGTAGTTAGGCCACCACTTCAAGAACTCTGTAGCA
CCGCCTACATACCTCGCTCTGCTAATCCTGTTACCAGTGGCTGCTGCCAGTGGCGATAAGTCGTGTCTTA
CCGGGTTGGACTCAAGACGATAGTTACCGGATAAGGCGCAGCGGTCGGGCTGAACGGGGGGTTCGTGCAC
ACAGCCCAGCTTGGAGCGAACGACCTACACCGAACTGAGATACCTACAGCGTGAGCTATGAGAAAGCGCC
ACGCTTCCCGAAGGGAGAAAGGCGGACAGGTATCCGGTAAGCGGCAGGGTCGGAACAGGAGAGCGCACGA
GGGAGCTTCCAGGGGGAAACGCCTGGTATCTTTATAGTCCTGTCGGGTTTCGCCACCTCTGACTTGAGCG
TCGATTTTTGTGATGCTCGTCAGGGGGGCGGAGCCTATGGAAAAACGCCAGCAACGCGGCCTTTTTACGG
TTCCTGGCCTTTTGCTGGCCTTTTGCTCACATGTTCTTTCCTGCGTTATCCCCTGATTCTGTGGATAACC
GTATTACCGCCTTTGAGTGAGCTGATACCGCTCGCCGCAGCCGAACGACCGAGCGCAGCGAGTCAGTGAG
CGAGGAAGCGGAAGAGCGCCTGATGCGGTATTTTCTCCTTACGCATCTGTGCGGTATTTCACACCGCAAT
GGTGCACTCTCAGTACAATCTGCTCTGATGCCGCATAGTTAAGCCAGTATACACTCCGCTATCGCTACGT
GACTGGGTCATGGCTGCGCCCCGACACCCGCCAACACCCGCTGACGCGCCCTGACGGGCTTGTCTGCTCC
CGGCATCCGCTTACAGACAAGCTGTGACCGTCTCCGGGAGCTGCATGTGTCAGAGGTTTTCACCGTCATC
ACCGAAACGCGCGAGGCAGCTGCGGTAAAGCTCATCAGCGTGGTCGTGAAGCGATTCACAGATGTCTGCC
TGTTCATCCGCGTCCAGCTCGTTGAGTTTCTCCAGAAGCGTTAATGTCTGGCTTCTGATAAAGCGGGCCA
TGTTAAGGGCGGTTTTTTCCTGTTTGGTCACTGATGCCTCCGTGTAAGGGGGATTTCTGTTCATGGGGGT
AATGATACCGATGAAACGAGAGAGGATGCTCACGATACGGGTTACTGATGATGAACATGCCCGGTTACTG
GAACGTTGTGAGGGTAAACAACTGGCGGTATGGATGCGGCGGGACCAGAGAAAAATCACTCAGGGTCAAT
GCCAGCGCTTCGTTAATACAGATGTAGGTGTTCCACAGGGTAGCCAGCAGCATCCTGCGATGCAGATCCG
GAACATAATGGTGCAGGGCGCTGACTTCCGCGTTTCCAGACTTTACGAAACACGGAAACCGAAGACCATT
CATGTTGTTGCTCAGGTCGCAGACGTTTTGCAGCAGCAGTCGCTTCACGTTCGCTCGCGTATCGGTGATT
CATTCTGCTAACCAGTAAGGCAACCCCGCCAGCCTAGCCGGGTCCTCAACGACAGGAGCACGATCATGCG
CACCCGTGGGGCCGCCATGCCGGCGATAATGGCCTGCTTCTCGCCGAAACGTTTGGTGGCGGGACCAGTG
ACGAAGGCTTGAGCGAGGGCGTGCAAGATTCCGAATACCGCAAGCGACAGGCCGATCATCGTCGCGCTCC
AGCGAAAGCGGTCCTCGCCGAAAATGACCCAGAGCGCTGCCGGCACCTGTCCTACGAGTTGCATGATAAA
GAAGACAGTCATAAGTGCGGCGACGATAGTCATGCCCCGCGCCCACCGGAAGGAGCTGACTGGGTTGAAG
GCTCTCAAGGGCATCGGTCGAGATCCCGGTGCCTAATGAGTGAGCTAACTTACATTAATTGCGTTGCGCT
CACTGCCCGCTTTCCAGTCGGGAAACCTGTCGTGCCAGCTGCATTAATGAATCGGCCAACGCGCGGGGAG
AGGCGGTTTGCGTATTGGGCGCCAGGGTGGTTTTTCTTTTCACCAGTGAGACGGGCAACAGCTGATTGCC
CTTCACCGCCTGGCCCTGAGAGAGTTGCAGCAAGCGGTCCACGCTGGTTTGCCCCAGCAGGCGAAAATCC
TGTTTGATGGTGGTTAACGGCGGGATATAACATGAGCTGTCTTCGGTATCGTCGTATCCCACTACCGAGA
TGTCCGCACCAACGCGCAGCCCGGACTCGGTAATGGCGCGCATTGCGCCCAGCGCCATCTGATCGTTGGC
AACCAGCATCGCAGTGGGAACGATGCCCTCATTCAGCATTTGCATGGTTTGTTGAAAACCGGACATGGCA
CTCCAGTCGCCTTCCCGTTCCGCTATCGGCTGAATTTGATTGCGAGTGAGATATTTATGCCAGCCAGCCA
GACGCAGACGCGCCGAGACAGAACTTAATGGGCCCGCTAACAGCGCGATTTGCTGGTGACCCAATGCGAC
CAGATGCTCCACGCCCAGTCGCGTACCGTCTTCATGGGAGAAAATAATACTGTTGATGGGTGTCTGGTCA
GAGACATCAAGAAATAACGCCGGAACATTAGTGCAGGCAGCTTCCACAGCAATGGCATCCTGGTCATCCA
GCGGATAGTTAATGATCAGCCCACTGACGCGTTGCGCGAGAAGATTGTGCACCGCCGCTTTACAGGCTTC
GACGCCGCTTCGTTCTACCATCGACACCACCACGCTGGCACCCAGTTGATCGGCGCGAGATTTAATCGCC
GCGACAATTTGCGACGGCGCGTGCAGGGCCAGACTGGAGGTGGCAACGCCAATCAGCAACGACTGTTTGC
CCGCCAGTTGTTGTGCCACGCGGTTGGGAATGTAATTCAGCTCCGCCATCGCCGCTTCCACTTTTTCCCG
CGTTTTCGCAGAAACGTGGCTGGCCTGGTTCACCACGCGGGAAACGGTCTGATAAGAGACACCGGCATAC
TCTGCGACATCGTATAACGTTACTGGTTTCACATTCACCACCCTGAATTGACTCTCTTCCGGGCGCTATC
ATGCCATACCGCGAAAGGTTTTGCGCCATTCGATGGTGTCCGGGATCTCGACGCTCTCCCTTATGCGACT
CCTGCATTAGGAAGCAGCCCAGTAGTAGGTTGAGGCCGTTGAGCACCGCCGCCGCAAGGAATGGTGCATG
CAAGGAGATGGCGCCCAACAGTCCCCCGGCCACGGGGCCTGCCACCATACCCACGCCGAAACAAGCGCTC
ATGAGCCCGAAGTGGCGAGCCCGATCTTCCCCATCGGTGATGTCGGCGATATAGGCGCCAGCAACCGCAC
CTGTGGCGCCGGTGATGCCGGCCACGATGCGTCCGGCGTAGAGGATCGAGATCGATCTCGATCCCGCGAA
ATTAATACGACTCACTATAGGGGAATTGTGAGCGGATAACAATTCCCCTCTAGAAATAATTTTGTTTAAC
TTTAAGAAGGAGATATACATATGCACCATCATCATCATCATTCTTCTGGTCTGGTGCCACGCGGTTCTGG
TATGAAAGAAACCGCTGCTGCTAAATTCGAACGCCAGCACATGGACAGCCCAGATCTCGAGGCCACCATG
TTCAGTCTGATGGCCAGTTGCTGCGGCTGGTTCAAGCGGTGGCGGGAGCCTGTCAGAAAGGTGACTCTTT
TGATGGTGGGACTTGATAATGCTGGTAAAACCGCAACAGCAAAGGGAATCCAAGGAGAATACCCTGAAGA
TGTAGCTCCTACTGTTGGATTTTCAAAAATTAACCTTAGACAAGGAAAGTTTGAAGTCACCATCTTTGAC
TTGGGAGGTGGAATAAGAATTCGGGGAATCTGGAAGAATTACTATGCTGAATCCTATGGGGTAATATTTG
TTGTGGATTCCAGTGATGAAGAGAGAATGGAAGAGACAAAAGAGGCTATGTCAGAAATGCTAAGACATCC
TAGGATATCGGGAAAGCCTATATTGGTGTTGGCAAATAAACAAGATAAAGAAGGAGCTTTAGGAGAAGCT
GATGTCATTGAATGTCTATCTCTGGAAAAATTGGTCAATGAGCACAAGTGCCTGTGTCAGATAGAACCAT
GTTCAGCAATCTCGGGGTATGGAAAGAAAATTGACAAGTCCATTAAAAAAGGCCTTTATTGGCTGCTACA
TGTTATTGCAAGAGACTTTGATGCCTTAAATGAACGCATCCAAAAAGAGACAACAGAGCAGCGTGCTCTT
GAGGAACAAGAGAAACAAGAAAGAGCTGAACGAGTGCGAAAATTACGAGAAGAAAGAAAACAAAATGAAC
AGGAGCAGGCTGAACTCGATGGAACCAGTGGTGGATCCATCGCCACCATGGTGAGCAAGGGCGAGGAGCT
GTTCACCGGGGTGGTGCCCATCCTGGTCGAGCTGGACGGCGACGTAAACGGCCACAAGTTCAGCGTGTCC
GGCGAGGGCGAGGGCGATGCCACCTACGGCAAGCTGACCCTGAAGTTCATCTGCACCACCGGCAAGCTGC
CCGTGCCCTGGCCCACCCTCGTGACCACCCTGACCTACGGCGTGCAGTGCTTCAGCCGCTACCCCGACCA
CATGAAGCAGCACGACTTCTTCAAGTCCGCCATGCCCGAAGGCTACGTCCAGGAGCGCACCATCTTCTTC
AAGGACGACGGCAACTACAAGACCCGCGCCGAGGTGAAGTTCGAGGGCGACACCCTGGTGAACCGCATCG
AGCTGAAGGGCATCGACTTCAAGGAGGACGGCAACATCCTGGGGCACAAGCTGGAGTACAACTACAACAG
CCACAACGTCTATATCATGGCCGACAAGCAGAAGAACGGCATCAAGGTGAACTTCAAGATCCGCCACAAC
ATCGAGGACGGCAGCGTGCAGCTCGCCGACCACTACCAGCAGAACACCCCCATCGGCGACGGCCCCGTGC
TGCTGCCCGACAACCACTACCTGAGCACCCAGTCCGCCCTGAGCAAAGACCCCAACGAGAAGCGCGATCA
CATGGTCCTGCTGGAGTTCGTGACCGCCGCCGGGATCACTCTCGGCATGGACGAGCTGTACAAGTAAAGC
GGCCGCACTCGAGCACCACCACCACCACCACTGAGATCCGGCTGCTAACAAAGCCCGAAAGGAAGCTGAG
TTGGCTGCTGCCACCGCTGAGCAATAACTAGCATAACCCCTTGGGGCCTCTAAACGGGTCTTGAGGGGTT
TTTTGCTGAAAGGAGGAACTATATCCGGATTGGCGAATGGG
[124 nt withheld, positions 5362-5485]
C
[91 nt withheld, positions 5487-5577]
A
[49 nt withheld, positions 5579-5627]
CCTTTGACGTTGGAGTCCACGTTCTTT
[37 nt withheld, positions 5655-5691]
ACCCTATCTCGGTCTATTCTTTTGATTTATAAGGGATTTTGCCGATTTCGGCCTATTGGTTAAAAAATGA
GCTGATTTAACAAAAATTTAACGCGAATTTTAACAAAATATTAACGCTTACAATTTAGGTGGCACTTTTC
GGGGAAATGTGCGCGGAACCCCTATTTGTTTATTTTTCTAAATACATTCAAATATGTATCCGCTCATGAA
TTAATTCTTAGAAAAACTCATCGAGCATCAAATGAAACTGCAATTTATTCATATCAGGATTATCAATACC
ATATTTTTGAAAAAGCCGTTTCTGTAATGAAGGAGAAAACTCACCGAGGCAGTTCCATAGGATGGCAAGA
TCCTGGTATCGGTCTGCGATTCCGACTCGTCCAACATCAATACAACCTATTAATTTCCCCTCGTCAAAAA
TAAGGTTATCAAGTGAGAAATCACCATGAGTGACGACTGAATCCGGTGAGAATGGCAAAAGTTTATGCAT
TTCTTTCCAGACTTGTTCAACAGGCCAGCCATTACGCTCGTCATCAAAATCACTCGCATCAACCAAACCG
TTATTCATTCGTGATTGCGCCTGAGCGAGACGAAATACGCGATCGCTGTTAAAAGGACAATTACAAACAG
GAATCGAATGCAACCGGCGCAGGAACACTGCCAGCGCATCAACAATATTTTCACCTGAATCAGGATATTC
TTCTAATACCTGGAATGCTGTTTTCCCGGGGATCGCAGTGGTGAGTAACCATGCATCATCAGGAGTACGG
ATAAAATGCTTGATGGTCGGAAGAGGCATAAATTCCGTCAGCCAGTTTAGTCTGACCATCTCATCTGTAA
CATCATTGGCAACGCTACCTTTGCCATGTTTCAGAAACAACTCTGGCGCATCGGGCTTCCCATACAATCG
ATAGATTGTCGCACCTGATTGCCCGACATTATCGCGAGCCCATTTATACCCATATAAATCAGCATCCATG
TTGGAATTTAATCGCGGCCTAGAGCAAGACGTTTCCCGTTGAATATGGCTCATAACACCCCTTGTATTAC
TGTTTATGTAAGCAGACAGTTTTATTGTTCATGACCAAAATCCCTTAACGTGAGTTTTCGTTCCACTGAG
CGTCAGACCCCGTAGAAAAG
